>Addgene plasmid #233924 | pHRSV_CHARMS-1xA | addgene full sequence | sequence record 468361 | Addgene NGS Result
GCAGGCAGAAGTATGCAAAGCATGCATCTCAATTAGTCAGCAACCATAGTCCCGCCCCTAACTCCGCCCA
TCCCGCCCCTAACTCCGCCCAGTTCCGCCCATTCTCCGCCCCATGGCTGACTAATTTTTTTTATTTATGC
AGAGGCCGAGGCCGCCTCTGCCTCTGAGCTATTCCAGAAGTAGTGAGGAGGCTTTTTTGGAGGCCTAGGC
TACGCGTGCCACCATGTCTGCGGGAGACCCCCGCGTGGGATCCGGGTCCCTGGACTCCTTCATGTTCTCC
ATACCCTTGGTCGCGCTTAACGTGGGAGTGAGGCGCCGCCTATCGCTGTTCTTGAACCCTCGGACGCCCG
TGGCGGCCGACTGGACCTTGCTGGCGGAGGAGATGGGCTTCGAGTACTTGGAGATCCGAGAGCTGGAAAC
GCGCCCTGACCCCACTCGCAGTTTGTTGGATGCCTGGCAGGGGCGCTCTGGCGCGTCTGTCGGCAGGCTG
CTAGAGCTGCTGGCCTTGTTAGACCGTGAGGATATACTGAAGGAGCTGAAGTCGCGCATCGAGGAGGACT
GCCAGAAATACTTAGGTAAGCAGCAGAACCAGGAGTCCGAGAAGCCTTTACAGGTGGCCAGAGTGGAAAG
CAGTGTCCCACAAACAAAGGAACTGGGAGGCATCACCACCCTTGATGACCCCCTAGGACAAACGCCGGAA
CTTTTCGATGCCTTTATCTGCTACTGCCCCAACGATATCGAGTTTGTGCAGGAGATGATCCGGCAACTAG
AACAGACAGACTATCGGCTTAAGTTGTGTGTGTCCGACCGTGACGTCCTGCCGGGCACCTGTGTCTGGTC
CATTGCCAGCGAGCTAATTGAGAAAAGGTGTCGCCGCATGGTGGTGGTTGTTTCTGACGATTATCTACAG
AGCAAGGAATGTGACTTCCAGACCAAGTTTGCACTCAGCCTGTCTCCAGGTGTCCAACAGAAGCGACTGA
TTCCTATTAAATACAAGGCGATGAAGAAGGACTTTCCCAGTATCCTGCGGTTCATCACTATATGCGACTA
TACCAACCCTTGCACCAAGTCCTGGTTCTGGACCCGCCTTGCCAAGGCTTTGTCCCTGCCCGGAGGTAGT
GGCGGGTCCGTGAGCAAGGGCGAGGAGCTGTTCACCGGGGTGGTGCCCATCCTGGTCGAGCTGGACGGCG
ACGTAAACGGCCACAAGTTCAGCGTGTCCGGCGAGGGCGAGGGCGATGCCACCTACGGCAAGCTGACCCT
GAAGTTCATCTGCACCACCGGCAAGCTGCCCGTGCCCTGGCCCACCCTCGTGACCACCCTGACCTACGGC
GTGCAGTGCTTCAGCCGCTACCCCGACCACATGAAGCAGCACGACTTCTTCAAGTCCGCCATGCCCGAAG
GCTACGTCCAGGAGCGCACCATCTTCTTCAAGGACGACGGCAACTACAAGACCCGCGCCGAGGTGAAGTT
CGAGGGCGACACCCTGGTGAACCGCATCGAGCTGAAGGGCATCGACTTCAAGGAGGACGGCAACATCCTG
GGGCACAAGCTGGAGTACAACTACAACAGCCACAACGTCTATATCATGGCCGACAAGCAGAAGAACGGCA
TCAAGGTGAACTTCAAGATCCGCCACAACATCGAGGACGGCAGCGTGCAGCTCGCCGACCACTACCAGCA
GAACACCCCCATCGGCGACGGCCCCGTGCTGCTGCCCGACAACCACTACCTGAGCACCCAGTCCAAGCTG
AGCAAAGACCCCAACGAGAAGCGCGATCACATGGTCCTGCTGGAGTTCGTGACCGCCGCCGGGATCACTC
TCGGCATGGACGAGCTGTACAAGGGTGGGGGCTCAGGTGGAACTGGGTCAGGTGGCGGTTCTGGAGGTCC
AAAACAAGAACCACAGGCGATAGACTTTTAAAGCGGCCGCGACTCTAGAGTCGACCTGCAGGCATGCAAG
CTTGATATCAAGCTTATCGATAATCAACCTCTGGATTACAAAATTTGTGAAAGATTGACTGGTATTCTTA
ACTATGTTGCTCCTTTTACGCTATGTGGATACGCTGCTTTAATGCCTTTGTATCATGCTATTGCTTCCCG
TATGGCTTTCATTTTCTCCTCCTTGTATAAATCCTGGTTGCTGTCTCTTTATGAGGAGTTGTGGCCCGTT
GTCAGGCAACGTGGCGTGGTGTGCACTGTGTTTGCTGACGCAACCCCCACTGGTTGGGGCATTGCCACCA
CCTGTCAGCTCCTTTCCGGGACTTTCGCTTTCCCCCTCCCTATTGCCACGGCGGAACTCATCGCCGCCTG
CCTTGCCCGCTGCTGGACAGGGGCTCGGCTGTTGGGCACTGACAATTCCGTGGTGTTGTCGGGGAAATCA
TCGTCCTTTCCTTGGCTGCTCGCCTGTGTTGCCACCTGGATTCTGCGCGGGACGTCCTTCTGCTACGTCC
CTTCGGCCCTCAATCCAGCGGACCTTCCTTCCCGCGGCCTGCTGCCGGCTCTGCGGCCTCTTCCGCGTCT
TCGCCTTCGCCCTCAGACGAGTCGGATCTCCCTTTGGGCCGCCTCCCCGCATCGATACCGTCGACCTCGA
GGGAATTAATTCGAGCTCGGTACCTTTAAGACCAATGACTTACAAGGCAGCTGTAGATCTTAGCCACTTT
TTAAAAGAAAAGGGGGGACTGGAAGGGCTAATTCACTCCCAACGAAGACAAGATCTGCTTTTTGCTTGTA
CTGGGTCTCTCTGGTTAGACCAGATCTGAGCCTGGGAGCTCTCTGGCTAACTAGGGAACCCACTGCTTAA
GCCTCAATAAAGCTTGCCTTGAGTGCTTCAAGTAGTGTGTGCCCGTCTGTTGTGTGACTCTGGTAACTAG
AGATCCCTCAGACCCTTTTAGTCAGTGTGGAAAATCTCTAGCAGCATCTAGAATTAATTCCGTGTATTCT
ATAGTGTCACCTAAATCGTATGTGTATGATACATAAGGTTATGTATTAATTGTAGCCGCGTTCTAACGAC
AATATGTACAAGCCTAATTGTGTAGCATCTGGCTTACTGAAGCAGACCCTATCATCTCTCTCGTAAACTG
CCGTCAGAGTCGGTTTGGTTGGACGAACCTTCTGAGTTTCTGGTAACGCCGTCCCGCACCCGGAAATGGT
CAGCGAACCAATCAGCAGGGTCATCGCTAGCCAGATCCTCTACGCCGGACGCATCGTGGCCGGCATCACC
GGCGCCACAGGTGCGGTTGCTGGCGCCTATATCGCCGACATCACCGATGGGGAAGATCGGGCTCGCCACT
TCGGGCTCATGAGCGCTTGTTTCGGCGTGGGTATGGTGGCAGGCCCCGTGGCCGGGGGACTGTTGGGCGC
CATCTCCTTGCATGCACCATTCCTTGCGGCGGCGGTGCTCAACGGCCTCAACCTACTACTGGGCTGCTTC
CTAATGCAGGAGTCGCATAAGGGAGAGCGTCGAATGGTGCACTCTCAGTACAATCTGCTCTGATGCCGCA
TAGTTAAGCCAGCCCCGACACCCGCCAACACCCGCTGACGCGCCCTGACGGGCTTGTCTGCTCCCGGCAT
CCGCTTACAGACAAGCTGTGACCGTCTCCGGGAGCTGCATGTGTCAGAGGTTTTCACCGTCATCACCGAA
ACGCGCGAGACGAAAGGGCCTCGTGATACGCCTATTTTTATAGGTTAATGTCATGATAATAATGGTTTCT
TAGACGTCAGGTGGCACTTTTCGGGGAAATGTGCGCGGAACCCCTATTTGTTTATTTTTCTAAATACATT
CAAATATGTATCCGCTCATGAGACAATAACCCTGATAAATGCTTCAATAATATTGAAAAAGGAAGAGTAT
GAGTATTCAACATTTCCGTGTCGCCCTTATTCCCTTTTTTGCGGCATTTTGCCTTCCTGTTTTTGCTCAC
CCAGAAACGCTGGTGAAAGTAAAAGATGCTGAAGATCAGTTGGGTGCACGAGTGGGTTACATCGAACTGG
ATCTCAACAGCGGTAAGATCCTTGAGAGTTTTCGCCCCGAAGAACGTTTTCCAATGATGAGCACTTTTAA
AGTTCTGCTATGTGGCGCGGTATTATCCCGTATTGACGCCGGGCAAGAGCAACTCGGTCGCCGCATACAC
TATTCTCAGAATGACTTGGTTGAGTACTCACCAGTCACAGAAAAGCATCTTACGGATGGCATGACAGTAA
GAGAATTATGCAGTGCTGCCATAACCATGAGTGATAACACTGCGGCCAACTTACTTCTGACAACGATCGG
AGGACCGAAGGAGCTAACCGCTTTTTTGCACAACATGGGGGATCATGTAACTCGCCTTGATCGTTGGGAA
CCGGAGCTGAATGAAGCCATACCAAACGACGAGCGTGACACCACGATGCCTGTAGCAATGGCAACAACGT
TGCGCAAACTATTAACTGGCGAACTACTTACTCTAGCTTCCCGGCAACAATTAATAGACTGGATGGAGGC
GGATAAAGTTGCAGGACCACTTCTGCGCTCGGCCCTTCCGGCTGGCTGGTTTATTGCTGATAAATCTGGA
GCCGGTGAGCGTGGGTCTCGCGGTATCATTGCAGCACTGGGGCCAGATGGTAAGCCCTCCCGTATCGTAG
TTATCTACACGACGGGGAGTCAGGCAACTATGGATGAACGAAATAGACAGATCGCTGAGATAGGTGCCTC
ACTGATTAAGCATTGGTAACTGTCAGACCAAGTTTACTCATATATACTTTAGATTGATTTAAAACTTCAT
TTTTAATTTAAAAGGATCTAGGTGAAGATCCTTTTTGATAATCTCATGACCAAAATCCCTTAACGTGAGT
TTTCGTTCCACTGAGCGTCAGACCCCGTAGAAAAGATCAAAGGATCTTCTTGAGATCCTTTTTTTCTGCG
CGTAATCTGCTGCTTGCAAACAAAAAAACCACCGCTACCAGCGGTGGTTTGTTTGCCGGATCAAGAGCTA
CCAACTCTTTTTCCGAAGGTAACTGGCTTCAGCAGAGCGCAGATACCAAATACTGTTCTTCTAGTGTAGC
CGTAGTTAGGCCACCACTTCAAGAACTCTGTAGCACCGCCTACATACCTCGCTCTGCTAATCCTGTTACC
AGTGGCTGCTGCCAGTGGCGATAAGTCGTGTCTTACCGGGTTGGACTCAAGACGATAGTTACCGGATAAG
GCGCAGCGGTCGGGCTGAACGGGGGGTTCGTGCACACAGCCCAGCTTGGAGCGAACGACCTACACCGAAC
TGAGATACCTACAGCGTGAGCTATGAGAAAGCGCCACGCTTCCCGAAGGGAGAAAGGCGGACAGGTATCC
GGTAAGCGGCAGGGTCGGAACAGGAGAGCGCACGAGGGAGCTTCCAGGGGGAAACGCCTGGTATCTTTAT
AGTCCTGTCGGGTTTCGCCACCTCTGACTTGAGCGTCGATTTTTGTGATGCTCGTCAGGGGGGCGGAGCC
TATGGAAAAACGCCAGCAACGCGGCCTTTTTACGGTTCCTGGCCTTTTGCTGGCCTTTTGCTCACATGTT
CTTTCCTGCGTTATCCCCTGATTCTGTGGATAACCGTATTACCGCCTTTGAGTGAGCTGATACCGCTCGC
CGCAGCCGAACGACCGAGCGCAGCGAGTCAGTGAGCGAGGAAGCGGAAGAGCGCCCAATACGCAAACCGC
CTCTCCCCGCGCGTTGGCCGATTCATTAATGCAGCTGTGGAATGTGTGTCAGTTAGGGTGTGGAAAGTCC
CCAGGCTCCCCAGCAGGCAGAAGTATGCAAAGCATGCATCTCAATTAGTCAGCAACCAGGTGTGGAAAGT
CCCCAGGCTCCCCAGCAGGCAGAAGTATGCAAAGCATGCATCTCAATTAGTCAGCAACCATAGTCCCGCC
CCTAACTCCGCCCATCCCGCCCCTAACTCCGCCCAGTTCCGCCCATTCTCCGCCCCATGGCTGACTAATT
TTTTTTATTTATGCAGAGGCCGAGGCCGCCTCGGCCTCTGAGCTATTCCAGAAGTAGTGAGGAGGCTTTT
TTGGAGGCCTAGGCTTTTGCAAAAAGCTTGGACACAAGACAGGCTTGCGAGATATGTTTGAGAATACCAC
TTTATCCCGCGTCAGGGAGAGGCAGTGCGTAAAAAGACGCGGACTCATGTGAAATACTGGTTTTTAGTGC
GCCAGATCTCTATAATCTCGCGCAACCTATTTTCCCCTCGAACACTTTTTAAGCCGTAGATAAACAGGCT
GGGACACTTCACATGAGCGAAAAATACATCGTCACCTGGGACATGTTGCAGATCCATGCACGTAAACTCG
CAAGCCGACTGATGCCTTCTGAACAATGGAAAGGCATTATTGCCGTAAGCCGTGGCGGTCTGTACCGGGT
GCGTTACTGGCGCGTGAACTGGGTATTCGTCATGTCGATACCGTTTGTATTTCCAGCTACGATCACGACA
ACCAGCGCGAGCTTAAAGTGCTGAAACGCGCAGAAGGCGATGGCGAAGGCTTCATCGTTATTGATGACCT
GGTGGATACCGGTGGTACTGCGGTTGCGATTCGTGAAATGTATCCAAAAGCGCACTTTGTCACCATCTTC
GCAAAACCGGCTGGTCGTCCGCTGGTTGATGACTATGTTGTTGATATCCCGCAAGATACCTGGATTGAAC
AGCCGTGGGATATGGGCGTCGTATTCGTCCCGCCAATCTCCGGTCGCTAATCTTTTCAACGCCTGGCACT
GCCGGGCGTTGTTCTTTTTAACTTCAGGCGGGTTACAATAGTTTCCAGTAAGTATTCTGGAGGCTGCATC
CATGACACAGGCAAACCTGAGCGAAACCCTGTTCAAACCCCGCTTTAAACATCCTGAAACCTCGACGCTA
GTCCGCCGCTTTAATCACGGCGCACAACCGCCTGTGCAGTCGGCCCTTGATGGTAAAACCATCCCTCACT
GGTATCGCATGATTAACCGTCTGATGTGGATCTGGCGCGGCATTGACCCACGCGAAATCCTCGACGTCCA
GGCACGTATTGTGATGAGCGATGCCGAACGTACCGACGATGATTTATACGATACGGTGATTGGCTACCGT
GGCGGCAACTGGATTTATGAGTGGGCCCCGGATCTTTGTGAAGGAACCTTACTTCTGTGGTGTGACATAA
TTGGACAAACTACCTACAGAGATTTAAAGCTCTAAGGTAAATATAAAATTTTTAAGTGTATAATGTGTTA
AACTACTGATTCTAATTGTTTGTGTATTTTAGATTCCAACCTATGGAACTGATGAATGGGAGCAGTGGTG
GAATGCCTTTAATGAGGAAAACCTGTTTTGCTCAGAAGAAATGCCATCTAGTGATGATGAGGCTACTGCT
GACTCTCAACATTCTACTCCTCCAAAAAAGAAGAGAAAGGTAGAAGACCCCAAGGACTTTCCTTCAGAAT
TGCTAAGTTTTTTGAGTCATGCTGTGTTTAGTAATAGAACTCTTGCTTGCTTTGCTATTTACACCACAAA
GGAAAAAGCTGCACTGCTATACAAGAAAATTATGGAAAAATATTCTGTAACCTTTATAAGTAGGCATAAC
AGTTATAATCATAACATACTGTTTTTTCTTACTCCACACAGGCATAGAGTGTCTGCTATTAATAACTATG
CTCAAAAATTGTGTACCTTTAGCTTTTTAATTTGTAAAGGGGTTAATAAGGAATATTTGATGTATAGTGC
CTTGACTAGAGATCATAATCAGCCATACCACATTTGTAGAGGTTTTACTTGCTTTAAAAAACCTCCCACA
CCTCCCCCTGAACCTGAAACATAAAATGAATGCAATTGTTGTTGTTAACTTGTTTATTGCAGCTTATAAT
GGTTACAAATAAAGCAATAGCATCACAAATTTCACAAATAAAGCATTTTTTTCACTGCATTCTAGTTGTG
GTTTGTCCAAACTCATCAATGTATCTTATCATGTCTGGATCAACTGGATAACTCAAGCTAACCAAAATCA
TCCCAAACTTCCCACCCCATACCCTATTACCACTGCCAATTACCTGTGGTTTCATTTACTCTAAACCTGT
GATTCCTCTGAATTATTTTCATTTTAAAGAAATTGTATTTGTTAAATATGTACTACAAACTTAGTAGTTG
GAAGGGCTAATTCACTCCCAAAGAAGACAAGATATCCTTGATCTGTGGATCTACCACACACAAGGCTACT
TCCCTGATTAGCAGAACTACACACCAGGGCCAGGGGTCAGATATCCACTGACCTTTGGATGGTGCTACAA
GCTAGTACCAGTTGAGCCAGATAAGGTAGAAGAGGCCAATAAAGGAGAGAACACCAGCTTGTTACACCCT
GTGAGCCTGCATGGGATGGATGACCCGGAGAGAGAAGTGTTAGAGTGGAGGTTTGACAGCCGCCTAGCAT
TTCATCACGTGGCCCGAGAGCTGCATCCGGAGTACTTCAAGAACTGCTGATATCGAGCTTGCTACAAGGG
ACTTTCCGCTGGGGACTTTCCAGGGAGGCGTGGCCTGGGCGGGACTGGGGAGTGGCGAGCCCTCAGATCC
TGCATATAAGCAGCTGCTTTTTGCCTGTACTGGGTCTCTCTGGTTAGACCAGATCTGAGCCTGGGAGCTC
TCTGGCTAACTAGGGAACCCACTGCTTAAGCCTCAATAAAGCTTGCCTTGAGTGCTTCAAGTAGTGTGTG
CCCGTCTGTTGTGTGACTCTGGTAACTAGAGATCCCTCAGACCCTTTTAGTCAGTGTGGAAAATCTCTAG
CAGTGGCGCCCGAACAGGGACTTGAAAGCGAAAGGGAAACCAGAGGAGCTCTCTCGACGCAGGACTCGGC
TTGCTGAAGCGCGCACGGCAAGAGGCGAGGGGCGGCGACTGGTGAGTACGCCAAAAATTTTGACTAGCGG
AGGCTAGAAGGAGAGAGATGGGTGCGAGAGCGTCAGTATTAAGCGGGGGAGAATTAGATCGCGATGGGAA
AAAATTCGGTTAAGGCCAGGGGGAAAGAAAAAATATAAATTAAAACATATAGTATGGGCAAGCAGGGAGC
TAGAACGATTCGCAGTTAATCCTGGCCTGTTAGAAACATCAGAAGGCTGTAGACAAATACTGGGACAGCT
ACAACCATCCCTTCAGACAGGATCAGAAGAACTTAGATCATTATATAATACAGTAGCAACCCTCTATTGT
GTGCATCAAAGGATAGAGATAAAAGACACCAAGGAAGCTTTAGACAAGATAGAGGAAGAGCAAAACAAAA
GTAAGACCACCGCACAGCAAGCGGCCGGCCGCTGATCTTCAGACCTGGAGGAGGAGATATGAGGGACAAT
TGGAGAAGTGAATTATATAAATATAAAGTAGTAAAAATTGAACCATTAGGAGTAGCACCCACCAAGGCAA
AGAGAAGAGTGGTGCAGAGAGAAAAAAGAGCAGTGGGAATAGGAGCTTTGTTCCTTGGGTTCTTGGGAGC
AGCAGGAAGCACTATGGGCGCAGCGTCAATGACGCTGACGGTACAGGCCAGACAATTATTGTCTGGTATA
GTGCAGCAGCAGAACAATTTGCTGAGGGCTATTGAGGCGCAACAGCATCTGTTGCAACTCACAGTCTGGG
GCATCAAGCAGCTCCAGGCAAGAATCCTGGCTGTGGAAAGATACCTAAAGGATCAACAGCTCCTGGGGAT
TTGGGGTTGCTCTGGAAAACTCATTTGCACCACTGCTGTGCCTTGGAATGCTAGTTGGAGTAATAAATCT
CTGGAACAGATTTGGAATCACACGACCTGGATGGAGTGGGACAGAGAAATTAACAATTACACAAGCTTAA
TACACTCCTTAATTGAAGAATCGCAAAACCAGCAAGAAAAGAATGAACAAGAATTATTGGAATTAGATAA
ATGGGCAAGTTTGTGGAATTGGTTTAACATAACAAATTGGCTGTGGTATATAAAATTATTCATAATGATA
GTAGGAGGCTTGGTAGGTTTAAGAATAGTTTTTGCTGTACTTTCTATAGTGAATAGAGTTAGGCAGGGAT
ATTCACCATTATCGTTTCAGACCCACCTCCCAACCCCGAGGGGACCCGACAGGCCCGAAGGAATAGAAGA
AGAAGGTGGAGAGAGAGACAGAGACAGATCCATTCGATTAGTGAACGGATCTCGACGGTATCGCCAAATG
GCAGTATTCATCCACAATTTTAAAAGAAAAGGGGGGATTGGGGGGTACAGTGCAGGGGAAAGAATAGTAG
ACATAATAGCAACAGACATACAAACTAAAGAATTACAAAAACAAATTACAAAAATTCAAAATTTTCGGGT
TTATTACAGGGACAGCAGAGATCCAGTTTGGATCGATAAGCTTGATATCGAATTCAG
Features (pLannotate 1.2.2; 34 found; start..end, strand, type, name):
      1..211     +  promoter       SV40 promoter: SV40 early promoter
    224..1111    +  CDS            Myd88: MYD88_MOUSE - Experimental evidence at protein level: Swiss-Prot protein existence level 1. [Isoform 2]: Defective in its ability to induce IRAK phosphorylation and NF-kappa-B activation and can function as a negative regulator of activation by IL-1 or lipopolysaccharide (LPS). From Mus musculus (Mouse).
   1130..1843    +  CDS            mEGFP: mEGFP is a basic (constitutively fluorescent) green fluorescent protein published in 2002, derived from Aequorea victoria. It has moderate acid sensitivity.
   1933..1963    +  misc_feature   MCS (fragment): pUC18/19 multiple cloning site
   1964..1982    +  misc_feature   MCS (fragment): pBluescript multiple cloning site
   1982..2570    +  misc_feature   WPRE: woodchuck hepatitis virus posttranscriptional regulatory element
   2571..2593    +  misc_feature   MCS (fragment): pBluescript multiple cloning site
   2610..2678    +  CDS            nef (fragment): NEF_HV1Z2 - Experimental evidence at protein level: Swiss-Prot protein existence level 1. Extracellular Nef protein targets CD4(+) T-lymphocytes for apoptosis by interacting with CXCR4 surface receptors. From Human immunodeficiency virus type 1 group M subtype D (isolate Z2/CDC-Z34) (HIV-1).
   2680..2913    +  LTR            3' LTR (ΔU3): self-inactivating 3' long terminal repeat (LTR) from HIV-1
   2938..2956    -  promoter       SP6 promoter: promoter for bacteriophage SP6 RNA polymerase
   3184..3463    +  CDS            TcR (fragment): tetracycline efflux protein; tet; confers resistance to tetracycline
   3464..3512    -  misc_feature   bom (fragment): basis of mobility region from pBR322
   3614..3649    -  CDS            rop (fragment): Rop protein, which maintains plasmids at low copy number; rop
   3744..3848    +  promoter       AmpR promoter: bla
   3849..4709    +  CDS            AmpR: β-lactamase; bla; confers resistance to ampicillin, carbenicillin, and related antibiotics
   4880..5468    +  rep_origin     ori: high-copy-number ColE1/pMB1/pBR322/pUC origin of replication
   5651..5707    +  CDS            lacI (fragment): lac repressor; lacI; The lac repressor binds to the lac operator to inhibit transcription in E. coli. This inhibition can be relieved by adding lactose or isopropyl-β-D-thiogalactopyranoside (IPTG).
   5714..6043    +  promoter       SV40 promoter: SV40 enhancer and early promoter
   6243..6362    +  CDS            gpt (fragment): XGPT_ECOLI - Also known as gpp, gxu. Experimental evidence at protein level: Swiss-Prot protein existence level 1. Purine salvage pathway enzyme that catalyzes the transfer of the ribosyl-5-phosphate group from 5-phospho-alpha-D-ribose 1- diphosphate (PRPP) to the N9 position of the 6-oxopurines guanine and xanthine to form the corresponding ribonucleotides GMP (guanosine 5'- monophosphate) and XMP (xanthosine 5'-monophosphate), with the release of PPi. To a lesser extent, also acts on hypoxanthine (PubMed:9100006, PubMed:3886014). Does not ribophosphorylate adenine (PubMed:3886014). From Esch
   6362..6697    +  CDS            gpt (fragment): XGPT_ECOLI - Also known as gpp, gxu. Experimental evidence at protein level: Swiss-Prot protein existence level 1. Purine salvage pathway enzyme that catalyzes the transfer of the ribosyl-5-phosphate group from 5-phospho-alpha-D-ribose 1- diphosphate (PRPP) to the N9 position of the 6-oxopurines guanine and xanthine to form the corresponding ribonucleotides GMP (guanosine 5'- monophosphate) and XMP (xanthosine 5'-monophosphate), with the release of PPi. To a lesser extent, also acts on hypoxanthine (PubMed:9100006, PubMed:3886014). Does not ribophosphorylate adenine (PubMed:3886014). From Esch
   6792..7097    +  CDS            frsA (fragment): FRSA_ECOLI - Also known as yafA. Experimental evidence at protein level: Swiss-Prot protein existence level 1. Catalyzes the hydrolysis of esters (PubMed:15808744). Displays esterase activity toward pNP-butyrate (PubMed:15808744). May stimulate mixed-acid fermentation by acting as a fermentation/respiration switch that down-regulates respiration and up- regulates fermentation rates (PubMed:15169777). From Escherichia coli (strain K12).
   7101..7175    +  CDS            small t antigen (fragment): SV40 (simian virus 40) small t antigen
   7177..7242    +  intron         small t intron: SV40 (simian virus 40) small t antigen intron
   7372..7392    +  CDS            SV40 NLS: nuclear localization signal of SV40 (simian virus 40) large T antigen
   7711..7794    +  CDS            large T antigen (fragment): large T antigen from SV40 (simian virus 40)
   7817..7951    +  polyA_signal   SV40 poly(A) signal: SV40 polyadenylation signal
   8118..8447    +  CDS            nef (fragment): NEF_HV1BR - Experimental evidence at protein level: Swiss-Prot protein existence level 1. Extracellular Nef protein targets CD4(+) T-lymphocytes for apoptosis by interacting with CXCR4 surface receptors (PubMed:14990729). From Human immunodeficiency virus type 1 group M subtype B (isolate BRU/LAI) (HIV-1).
   8495..8752    +  LTR            5' LTR (truncated): truncated 5' long terminal repeat (LTR) from HIV-1
   8799..8924    +  misc_feature   HIV-1 Ψ: packaging signal of human immunodeficiency virus type 1
   8908..9246    +  CDS            HIV-1 gag (fragment): gag protein from human immunodeficiency virus 1; gag
   9421..9654    +  misc_feature   RRE: The Rev response element (RRE) of HIV-1 allows for Rev-dependent mRNA export from the nucleus to the cytoplasm.
  10031..10131   +  CDS            Rev (fragment): human immunodeficiency virus 1 (HIV-1) Rev protein; rev; enhances nuclear export of unspliced and incompletely spliced viral mRNAs
  10168..10285   +  misc_feature   cPPT/CTS: central polypurine tract and central termination sequence of HIV-1
  10322..10345   -  misc_feature   MCS (fragment): pBluescript multiple cloning site
