[The description below was written by a language model from this plasmid's Addgene catalogue record and pLannotate feature annotations shown in this document.]
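Description:
pHRSV_CHARMS-1xA is a lentiviral transfer plasmid for mammalian expression, built on the pHR-dSV40 backbone. It is propagated in E. coli at high copy through a ColE1/pUC-type origin and selected with ampicillin via the β-lactamase gene. The viral portion has the usual HIV-1-derived layout. A truncated 5' LTR is followed by the Ψ packaging signal with a partial gag sequence, the Rev response element for Rev-dependent nuclear export of the genomic RNA, and the cPPT/CTS. Downstream of the expression cassette lie a WPRE, which enhances transcript expression, and a ΔU3 self-inactivating 3' LTR that disables LTR promoter activity after integration. Outside the LTRs the backbone carries legacy sequences, including a second SV40 promoter with gpt fragments, SV40 small t/large T remnants with a poly(A) signal, and fragments of pBR322 elements.

The payload is driven by a short SV40 early promoter and encodes CHARMS-1xA, a synthetic "Chimeric Higher-Order Assemblies for Receptor Mediated Signaling" protein fused at its C terminus to monomeric EGFP. The annotation software matches most of the open reading frame to mouse MyD88, which suggests the chimera is built on MyD88-derived sequence, although the record does not spell out the domain composition. According to the catalogue entry, this variant carries a single TRAF6 binding motif containing an alanine mutation. The insert was introduced by Gibson assembly at the MluI and NotI sites.

The associated work concerns bottom-up reconstruction of death-fold signalosomes and the roles of polymer stability and avidity. The construct serves there to express a fluorescently trackable CHARMS variant in mammalian cells, by transfection or lentiviral transduction. The record does not explicitly state what role the mutated motif plays in those experiments.
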