Addgene plasmid #233924: pHRSV_CHARMS-1xA
Purpose: Mammalian expression of Chimeric Higher-Order Assemblies for Receptor Mediated Signaling (CHARMS) variant: CHARMS-1xA which contains 1 TRAF6 binding motif with a alanine mutation
Depositing lab: Marcus Taylor. Depositing organization: Max Planck Institute for Infection Biology. Publication: Bottom-up reconstruction of functional death fold signalosomes reveals a requirement for polymer stability and avidity. Lichtenstein MA, Cao F, Lobnow F, Dirvanskyte P, Weyhenmeyer D, Kulesza A, Ziska E, Halfmann R, Taylor MJ. Science. 2025 Apr 25;388(6745):415-422. doi: 10.1126/science.adq3234. Epub 2025 Apr 24. PubMed 40273247.
Backbone
  Vector backbone: pHR-dSV40
  Vector type: Mammalian Expression, Lentiviral
Growth in bacteria
  Bacterial resistance: Ampicillin, 100 μg/mL
  Growth temperature: 37°C
  Growth strain: NEB Stable
  Copy number: High Copy
Gene/Insert
  Gene/Insert name: CHARMS-1xA
  Species: Synthetic
  Promoter: SV40
  Tag / fusion protein: mEGFP (C terminal on insert)
  Cloning method: Gibson Cloning
Terms and licenses: Academic/Nonprofit Terms; Industry Terms: Not Available to Industry
Depositor comments: Created by Gibson assembly using MluI (5') and NotI (3') sites. Please visit https://doi.org/10.1101/2024.05.08.593169 for bioRxiv preprint.
How to cite: pHRSV_CHARMS-1xA was a gift from Marcus Taylor (Addgene plasmid # 233924 ; http://n2t.net/addgene:233924 ; RRID:Addgene_233924)
