>Addgene plasmid #233924 | pHRSV_CHARMS-1xA | depositor partial sequence | sequence record 460078 | CHARMS-1xA insert coding sequence
ATGTCTGCGGGAGACCCCCGCGTGGGATCCGGGTCCCTGGACTCCTTCATGTTCTCCATACCCTTGGTCG
CGCTTAACGTGGGAGTGAGGCGCCGCCTATCGCTGTTCTTGAACCCTCGGACGCCCGTGGCGGCCGACTG
GACCTTGCTGGCGGAGGAGATGGGCTTCGAGTACTTGGAGATCCGAGAGCTGGAAACGCGCCCTGACCCC
ACTCGCAGTTTGTTGGATGCCTGGCAGGGGCGCTCTGGCGCGTCTGTCGGCAGGCTGCTAGAGCTGCTGG
CCTTGTTAGACCGTGAGGATATACTGAAGGAGCTGAAGTCGCGCATCGAGGAGGACTGCCAGAAATACTT
AGGTAAGCAGCAGAACCAGGAGTCCGAGAAGCCTTTACAGGTGGCCAGAGTGGAAAGCAGTGTCCCACAA
ACAAAGGAACTGGGAGGCATCACCACCCTTGATGACCCCCTAGGACAAACGCCGGAACTTTTCGATGCCT
TTATCTGCTACTGCCCCAACGATATCGAGTTTGTGCAGGAGATGATCCGGCAACTAGAACAGACAGACTA
TCGGCTTAAGTTGTGTGTGTCCGACCGTGACGTCCTGCCGGGCACCTGTGTCTGGTCCATTGCCAGCGAG
CTAATTGAGAAAAGGTGTCGCCGCATGGTGGTGGTTGTTTCTGACGATTATCTACAGAGCAAGGAATGTG
ACTTCCAGACCAAGTTTGCACTCAGCCTGTCTCCAGGTGTCCAACAGAAGCGACTGATTCCTATTAAATA
CAAGGCGATGAAGAAGGACTTTCCCAGTATCCTGCGGTTCATCACTATATGCGACTATACCAACCCTTGC
ACCAAGTCCTGGTTCTGGACCCGCCTTGCCAAGGCTTTGTCCCTGCCCGGAGGTAGTGGCGGGTCCGTGA
GCAAGGGCGAGGAGCTGTTCACCGGGGTGGTGCCCATCCTGGTCGAGCTGGACGGCGACGTAAACGGCCA
CAAGTTCAGCGTGTCCGGCGAGGGCGAGGGCGATGCCACCTACGGCAAGCTGACCCTGAAGTTCATCTGC
ACCACCGGCAAGCTGCCCGTGCCCTGGCCCACCCTCGTGACCACCCTGACCTACGGCGTGCAGTGCTTCA
GCCGCTACCCCGACCACATGAAGCAGCACGACTTCTTCAAGTCCGCCATGCCCGAAGGCTACGTCCAGGA
GCGCACCATCTTCTTCAAGGACGACGGCAACTACAAGACCCGCGCCGAGGTGAAGTTCGAGGGCGACACC
CTGGTGAACCGCATCGAGCTGAAGGGCATCGACTTCAAGGAGGACGGCAACATCCTGGGGCACAAGCTGG
AGTACAACTACAACAGCCACAACGTCTATATCATGGCCGACAAGCAGAAGAACGGCATCAAGGTGAACTT
CAAGATCCGCCACAACATCGAGGACGGCAGCGTGCAGCTCGCCGACCACTACCAGCAGAACACCCCCATC
GGCGACGGCCCCGTGCTGCTGCCCGACAACCACTACCTGAGCACCCAGTCCAAGCTGAGCAAAGACCCCA
ACGAGAAGCGCGATCACATGGTCCTGCTGGAGTTCGTGACCGCCGCCGGGATCACTCTCGGCATGGACGA
GCTGTACAAGGGTGGGGGCTCAGGTGGAACTGGGTCAGGTGGCGGTTCTGGAGGTCCAAAACAAGAACCA
CAGGCGATAGACTTTTAA
